Addgene plasmid #14463: pRU1098
Depositing lab: Philip Poole. Depositing organization: University of Reading. Publication: A family of promoter probe vectors incorporating autofluorescent and chromogenic reporter proteins for studying gene expression in Gram-negative bacteria. Karunakaran R, Mauchline TH, Hosie AH, Poole PS. Microbiology. 2005 Oct . 151(Pt 10):3249-56. 10.1099/mic.0.28311-0 PubMed 16207908.
Backbone
  Vector backbone: pbbr
  Backbone size w/o insert (bp): 4500
  Vector type: Bacterial Expression
  Selectable markers: Gentamicin
Growth in bacteria
  Bacterial resistance: Gentamicin, 10 μg/mL
  Growth temperature: 37°C
  Growth strain: DH5alpha
  Copy number: High Copy
Gene/Insert
  Gene/Insert name: unstable gfp-mut3.1 LAA
  Species: Aequorea
  Insert size (bp): 717
  GenBank ID: aj851279
  Cloning method: Restriction Enzyme; 5′ cloning site SpeI (not destroyed); 3′ cloning site SacI (not destroyed)
  Sequencing primers: 5′ cggtttacaagcataaagc; 3′ TACTCATTTTTTCTTCCTCCACTAG
Terms and licenses: Academic/Nonprofit Terms; Industry Terms: Not Available to Industry
Depositor comments: Use gentamicin at 10 ug/mL.
How to cite: pRU1098 was a gift from Philip Poole (Addgene plasmid # 14463 ; http://n2t.net/addgene:14463 ; RRID:Addgene_14463)
