[The description below was written by a language model from this plasmid's Addgene catalogue record and pLannotate feature annotations shown in this document.]
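Description:
pRU1098 is a broad-host-range promoter-probe vector built on a pBBR-type backbone and intended for studying gene expression in Gram-negative bacteria. Replication depends on the pBBR1 oriV together with its cognate Rep protein, a pairing that lets the plasmid be maintained in many Gram-negative species as well as in E. coli cloning strains. The catalogue lists it as high copy. Selection is by gentamicin, conferred by the aacC1 gentamicin acetyltransferase gene, which lies downstream of a class 1 integron Pc promoter in the same orientation. Short annotated fragments of chloramphenicol and tetracycline resistance genes and of an M13 origin are probably backbone remnants or weak matches, not functional elements.

The payload is an unstable version of gfp-mut3.1 from Aequorea, cloned between SpeI and SacI sites that remain intact. The automated annotation labels the roughly 714 bp reporter reading frame as a different fluorescent protein (hfriFP), but its position and size match the GFP insert described in the catalogue, so this is probably a misassignment. Immediately after the reporter is a partial match to an ssrA degradation tag. The annotation software calls it the LVA variant, whereas the record names the LAA form. Either way, the peptide targets the protein for ClpXP/ClpAP proteolysis, shortening its half-life so that fluorescence tracks current promoter activity instead of accumulated protein. An rrnB T1 terminator follows the reporter. No promoter is annotated upstream of gfp, only a fragment of a pBluescript multiple cloning site, which fits the design: test promoter fragments are inserted upstream to drive the reporter. This makes the plasmid suited to monitoring transient or dynamic changes in transcription.
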