Features (pLannotate 1.2.2; 11 found; start..end, strand, type, name):
    232..254     -  misc_feature   MCS (fragment): pBluescript multiple cloning site
    326..1039    +  CDS            hfriFP: hfriFP is a fluorescent protein published in 2013, derived from Herbaspirillum frisingense.
   1043..1072    +  CDS            ssrA tag (LVA) (fragment): C-terminal peptide that mediates degradation in bacteria through the ClpXP and ClpAP proteases (McGinness et al., 2006) mutant LVA variant that confers accelerated degradation under some conditions (Andersen et al., 1998)
   1107..1193    +  terminator     rrnB T1 terminator: Escherichia coli rrnB; transcription terminator T1 from the E. coli rrnB gene
   1333..1394    -  rep_origin     M13 ori (fragment): M13 bacteriophage origin of replication; arrow indicates direction of (+) strand synthesis
   1394..1423    +  CDS            CmR (fragment): chloramphenicol acetyltransferase confers resistance to chloramphenicol
   1752..1821    -  CDS            TcR (fragment): tetracycline efflux protein; tet; confers resistance to tetracycline
   1882..2544    -  CDS            pBBR1 Rep: replication protein for the broad-host-range plasmid pBBR1 from Bordetella bronchiseptica
   2545..3314    -  rep_origin     pBBR1 oriV: replication origin of the broad-host-range plasmid pBBR1 from Bordetella bronchiseptica; requires the pBBR1 Rep protein for replication
   4597..5130    -  CDS            GmR: gentamycin acetyltransferase; aacC1; confers resistance to gentamycin
   5319..5347    -  promoter       Pc promoter: intI1 (promoter lies within the coding sequence); class 1 integron promoter
>Addgene plasmid #14463 | pRU1098 | depositor full sequence | sequence record 8097 | Author sequence
CCATGGGCAAATGGGATTGGCTTTACTAAGCTGATCCGGTGGATGACCTTTTGAATGACCTTTAATAGAT
TATATTACTAATTAATTGGGGACCCTAGAGGTCCCCTTTTTTATTTTAAAAATTTTTTCACAAAACGGTT
TACAAGCATAAAGCTTGCTCAATCAATCACCGGATCTAGATATCGATTAATTAAGTCGACATCTAGAGTT
TAAACTTTAATTAAGCCCGGGCTGCAGCCCGGGGGATCCACTAGGTTAACGCATGCGGGCCCGGTACCAG
GCCTAGATAGATAGAGAGAGAGAGAGACTAGTGGAGGAAGAAAAAATGCGTAAAGGAGAAGAACTTTTCA
CTGGAGTTGTCCCAATTCTTGTTGAATTAGATGGTGATGTTAATGGGCACAAATTTTCTGTCAGTGGAGA
GGGTGAAGGTGATGCAACATACGGAAAACTTACCCTTAAATTTATTTGCACTACTGGAAAACTACCTGTT
CCATGGCCAACACTTGTCACTACTTTCGGTTATGGTGTTCAATGCTTTGCGAGATACCCAGATCATATGA
AACGGCATGACTTTTTCAAGAGTGCCATGCCCGAAGGTTATGTACAGGAAAGAACTATATTTTTCAAAGA
TGACGGGAACTACAAGACACGTGCTGAAGTCAAGTTTGAAGGTGATACCCTTGTTAATAGAATCGAGTTA
AAAGGTATTGATTTTAAAGAAGATGGAAACATTCTTGGACACAAATTGGAATACAACTATAACTCACACA
ATGTATACATCATGGCAGACAAACAAAAGAATGGAATCAAAGTTAACTTCAAAATTAGACACAACATTGA
AGATGGAAGCGTTCAACTAGCAGACCATTATCAACAAAATACTCCAATTGGCGATGGCCCTGTCCTTTTA
CCAGACAACCATTACCTGTCCACACAATCTGCCCTTTCGAAAGATCCCAACGAAAAGAGAGACCACATGG
TCCTTCTTGAGTTTGTAACAGCTGCTGGGATTACACATGGCATGGATGAACTATACAAAGCAGCAAACGA
CGAAAACTACGCTTTAGCAGCTTAATGAGCTCTACAAATAATGAATTCCCAGGCATCAAATAAAACGAAA
GGCTCAGTCGAAAGACTGGGCCTTTCGTTTTATCTGTTGTTTGTCGGTGAACGCTCTCCTGAGTAGGACA
AATCCGCCGGGAGCGGATTTGAACGTTGCGAAGCAACGGCCCGGAGGGTGGCGGGCAGGACGCCCGCCAT
AAACTGCCAGGGAATTCCAACTGAGCGCCGGTCGCTACCATTACCAACTTGTCTGGTGTCAAAAATAATA
GGATTTTGTTAAAATTCGCGTTAAATTTTTGTTAAATCAGCTCATTTTTTAACCAATAGGCCGACTGCGA
TGAGTGGCAGGGCGGGGCGTAATTTTTTTAAGGCAGTTATTGGTGCCCTTAAACGCCTGGTGCTACGCCT
GAATAAGTGATAATAAGCGGATGAATGGCAGAAATTCGAAAGCAAATTCGACCCGGTCGTCGGTTCAGGG
CAGGGTCGTTAAATAGCCGCTTATGTCTATTGCTGGTTTACCGGTTTATTGACTACCGGAAGCAGTGTGA
CCGTGTGCTTCTCAAATGCCTGAGGCCAGTTTGCTCAGGCTCTCCCCGTGGAGGTAATAATTGACGATAT
GATCATTTATTCTGCCTCCCAGAGCCTGATAAAAACGGTGAATCCGTTAGCGAGGTGCCGCCGGCTTCCA
TTCAGGTCGAGGTGGCCCGGCTCCATGCACCGCGACGCAACGCGGGGAGGCAGACAAGGTATAGGGCGGC
GAGGCGGCTACAGCCGATAGTCTGGAACAGCGCACTTACGGGTTGCTGCGCAACCCAAGTGCTACCGGCG
CGGCAGCGTGACCCGTGTCGGCGGCTCCAACGGCTCGCCATCGTCCAGAAAACACGGCTCATCGGGCATC
GGCAGGCGCTGCTGCCCGCGCCGTTCCCATTCCTCCGTTTCGGTCAAGGCTGGCAGGTCTGGTTCCATGC
CCGGAATGCCGGGCTGGCTGGGCGGCTCCTCGCCGGGGCCGGTCGGTAGTTGCTGCTCGCCCGGATACAG
GGTCGGGATGCGGCGCAGGTCGCCATGCCCCAACAGCGATTCGTCCTGGTCGTCGTGATCAACCACCACG
GCGGCACTGAACACCGACAGGCGCAACTGGTCGCGGGGCTGGCCCCACGCCACGCGGTCATTGACCACGT
AGGCCGACACGGTGCCGGGGCCGTTGAGCTTCACGACGGAGATCCAGCGCTCGGCCACCAAGTCCTTGAC
TGCGTATTGGACCGTCCGCAAAGAACGTCCGATGAGCTTGGAAAGTGTCTTCTGGCTGACCACCACGGCG
TTCTGGTGGCCCATCTGCGCCACGAGGTGATGCAGCAGCATTGCCGCCGTGGGTTTCCTCGCAATAAGCC
CGGCCCACGCCTCATGCGCTTTGCGTTCCGTTTGCACCCAGTGACCGGGCTTGTTCTTGGCTTGAATGCC
GATTTCTCTGGACTGCGTGGCCATGCTTATCTCCATGCGGTAGGGTGCCGCACGGTTGCGGCACCATGCG
CAATCAGCTGCAACTTTTCGGCAGCGCGACAACAATTATGCGTTGCGTAAAAGTGGCAGTCAATTACAGA
TTTTCTTTAACCTACGCAATGAGCTATTGCGGGGGGTGCCGCAATGAGCTGTTGCGTACCCCCCTTTTTT
AAGTTGTTGATTTTTAAGTCTTTCGCATTTCGCCCTATATCTAGTTCTTTGGTGCCCAAAGAAGGGCACC
CCTGCGGGGTTCCCCCACGCCTTCGGCGCGGCTCCCCCTCCGGCAAAAAGTGGCCCCTCCGGGGCTTGTT
GATCGACTGCGCGGCCTTCGGCCTTGCCCAAGGTGGCGCTGCCCCCTTGGAACCCCCGCACTCGCCGCCG
TGAGGCTCGGGGGGCAGGCGGGCGGGCTTCGCCTTCGACTGCCCCCACTCGCATAGGCTTGGGTCGTTCC
AGGCGCGTCAAGGCCAAGCCGCTGCGCGGTCGCTGCGCGAGCCTTGACCCGCCTTCCACTTGGTGTCCAA
CCGGCAAGCGAAGCGCGCAGGCCGCAGGCCGGAGGCTTTTCCCCAGAGAAAATTAAAAAAATTGATGGGG
CAAGGCCGCAGGCCGCGCAGTTGGAGCCGGTGGGTATGTGGTCGAAGGCTGGGTAGCCGGTGGGCAATCC
CTGTGGTCAAGCTCGTGGGCAGGCGCAGCCTGTCCATCAGCTTGTCCAGCAGGGTTGTCCACGGGCCGAG
CGAAGCGAGCCAGCCGGTGGCCGCTCGCGGCCATCGTCCACATATCCACGGGCTGGCAAGGGAGCGCAGC
GACCGCGCAGGGCGAAGCCCGGAGAGCAAGCCCGTAGGGCGCCGCAGCCGCCGTAGGCGGTCACGACTTT
GCGAAGCAAAGTCTAGTGAGTATACTCAAGCATTGAGTGGCCCGCCGGAGGCACCGCCTTGCGCTGCCCC
CGTCGAGCCGGTTGGACACCAAAAGGGAGGGGCAGGCATGGCGGCATACGCGATCATGCGATGCAAGAAG
CTGGCGAAAATGGGCAACGTGGCGGCCAGTCTCAAGCACGCCTACCGCGAGCGCGAGACGCCCAACGCTG
ACGCCAGCAGGACGCCAGAGAACGAGCACTGGGCGGCCAGCAGCACCGATGAAGCGATGGGCCGACTGCG
CGAGTTGCTGCCAGAGAAGCGGCGCAAGGACGCTGTGTTGGCGGTCGAGTACGTCATGACGGCCAGCCCG
GAATGGTGGAAGTCGGCCAGCCAAGAACAGCAGGCGGCGTTCTTCGAGAAGGCGCACAAGTGGCTGGCGG
ACAAGTACGGGGCGGATCGCATCGTGACGGCCAGCATCCACCGTGACGAAACCAGCCCGCACATGACCGC
GTTCGTGGTGCCGCTGACGCAGGACGGCAGGCTGTCGGCCAAGGAGTTCATCGGCAACAAAGCGCAGATG
ACCCGCGACCAGACCACGTTTGCGGCCGCTGTGGCCGATCTAGGGCTGCAACGGGGCATCGAGGGCAGCA
AGGCACGTCACACGCGCATTCAGGCGTTCTACGAGGCCCTGGAGCGGCCACCAGTGGGCCACGTCACCAT
CAGCCCGCAAGCGGTCGAGCCACGCGCCTATGCACCGCAGGGATTGGCCGAAAAGCTGGGAATCTCAAAG
CGCGTTGAGACGCCGGAAGCCGTGGCCGACCGGCTGACAAAAGCGGTTCGGCAGGGGTATGAGCCTGCCC
TACAGGCCGCCGCAGGAGCGCGTGAGATGCGCAAGAAGGCCGATCAAGCCCAAGAGACGGCCCGAGACCT
TCGGGAGCGCCTGAAGCCCGTTCTGGACGCCCTGGGGCCGTTGAATCGGGATATGCAGGCCAAGGCCGCC
GCGATCATCAAGGCCGTGGGCGAAAAGCTGCTGACGGAACAGCGGGAAGTCCAGCGCCAGAAACAGGCCC
AGCGCCAGCAGGAACGCGGGCGCGCACATTTCCCCGAAAAGTGCCACCTGGCGGCGTTGTGACAATTTAC
CGAACAACTCCGCGGCCGGGAAGCCGATCTCGGCTTGAACGAATTGTTAGGTGGCGGTACTTGGGTCGAT
ATCAAAGTGCATCACTTCTTCCCGTATGCCCAACTTTGTATAGAGAGCCACTGCGGGATCGTCACCGTAA
TCTGCTTGCACGTAGATCACATAAGCACCAAGCGCGTTGGCCTCATGCTTGAGGAGATTGATGAGCGCGG
TGGCAATGCCCTGCCTCCGGTGCTCGCCGGAGACTGCGAGATCATAGATATAGATCTCACTACGCGGCTG
CTCAAACCTGGGCAGAACGTAAGCCGCGAGAGCGCCAACAACCGCTTCTTGGTCGAAGGCAGCAAGCGCG
ATGAATGTCTTACTACGGAGCAAGTTCCCGAGGTAATCGGAGTCCGGCTGATGTTGGGAGTAGGTGGCTA
CGTCTCCGAACTCACGACCGAAAAGATCAAGAGCAGCCCGCATGGATTTGACTTGGTCAGGGCCGAGCCT
ACATGTGCGAATGATGCCCATACTTGAGCCACCTAACTTTGTTTTAGGGCGACTGCCCTGCTGCGTAACA
TCGTTGCTGCTGCGTAACATCGTTGCTGCTCCATAACATCAAACATCGACCCACGGCGTAACGCGCTTGC
TGCTTGGATGCCCGAGGCATAGACTGTACAAAAAAACAGTCATAACAAGCCATGAAAACCGCCACTGCGC
CGTTACCACCGCTGCGTTCGGTCAAGGTTCTGGACCAGTTGCGTGAGCGCATACGCTACTTGCATTACAG
TTTACGAACCGAACAGGCTTATGTCAACTGGGTTCGTGCCTTCATCCGTTTCCACGGTGTGCGT
