>Addgene plasmid #14463 | pRU1098 | addgene partial sequence | sequence record 20342 | GFP-R 5'-CCATCTAATTCAACAAGAATTGGGACAAC-3'
CTTCTCTTTTCGCATTTTTTCTTCCTCACTAGTCTCTCTCTCTCTCTATCTATCTACGCCTGGTACCGGG
CCGCATGCGTTAACCTAGTGGATCCCCCGGGCTGCAGCCCGGGCTTATTAAAGTTTAACTCTAGATGTCG
ACTTAATTAATCGATATCTAGATCCGGTGATTGATTGAGCAAGCTTTATGCTTGTAAACCGTTTTGTGAA
AAAATTTTTAAAATAAAAAAGGGGACCTCTAGGGTCCCCAATTAATTAGTAATATAATCTATTAAAGGTC
ATTCAAAAGGTCATCCACCGGATCAGCTTAGTAAAGCCATCCCATTTGCCCATGGACGCACACCGTGGAA
ACGGATGAAGGCACGAACCCAGTTGACATAAGCCTGTTCGGTTCGTAAACTGTAATGCAAGTAGCGTATG
CGCTCACGCAACTGGTCCAGAACCTTGACCGAACGCAGCGGTGGTAACGGCGCAGTGGCGGTTTTCATGG
CTTGTTATGACTGTTTTTTTGTACAGTCTATGCCTCGGGCATCCAAGCAGCAAGCGCGTTACGCCGTGGG
TCGATGTTTGATGTTATGGAGCAGCAACGATGTTACGCAGCAGCAACGATGTTACGCAGCAGGGCAGTCG
CCCTAAAACAAAGTTAGGTGGCTCAAGTATGGGCATCATTCGCACATGTAGGCTCGGCCCTGACCAAGTC
AAATCCATGCGGGCTGCTCTTGATCTTTTCGGTCGTGAGTTCGGAGACGTAGCCACCTACTCCCAACATC
AGCCGGACTCCGA
